>Addgene plasmid #12927 | DCT.VV.Orf239 | addgene partial sequence | sequence record 19316 | T7 5'-TAATACGACTCACTATAGGG-3'
CGGATCCAGTACCCTTCACCGAATTCCAGCTGACCACCATGCGTATGCACATAACAGCATTCTTTACCAT
TCACAATATCAAAATGATCATATACGACAGACCACATATGGCGTATAGTTTCCAAACGTTTCATGAGTAC
ATTATTCACGCTGTCTTCCAGAGAGGTGGTTACCTCGATGGTGCCGCCGATATAGTAGAAGAAAGATTTT
CTGTATCATTCTCCCCAAGTTTAACTTTTACCAGATTTGGGATCGGAAGCACCGCACCCTTTTTGAATCT
CATTCTCATAATTTCCTTTCCATGTACGTCCACAGCAGTAACTTGAGCAATTCCCGGGGATCCGAATAAA
GGGTCAAGACAATTCTGCAGATATCCAGCACAGTGGCGGCCGCTCGAGTCTAGAGGGCCCGCGGTTCGAA
GGTAAGCCTATCCCTAACCCTCTCCTCGGTCTCGATTCTACGCGTACCGGTCATCATCACCATCACCATT
GAGTTTAAACCCGCTGATCAGCCTCGACTGTGCCTTCTAGTTGCCAGCCATCTGTTGTTTGCCCCTCCCC
CGTGCCTTCCTTGACCCTGGAAGGTGCCACTCCCACTGTCCTTTCCTAATAAAATGAGGAAATTGCATCG
CATTGTCTGAGTAGGTGTCATTCTATTCT
