[The description below was written by a language model from this plasmid's Addgene catalogue record.]
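Description:
DCT.VV.Orf239 is a mammalian expression plasmid carrying a single vaccinia virus open reading frame, built on the commercial pcDNA 3.1D V5-His-TOPO backbone (about 5.5 kb without insert). It is maintained in E. coli as a high-copy plasmid under ampicillin selection, and it carries a neomycin resistance marker that allows G418 selection of transfected mammalian cells. No feature table accompanies the record, so the promoter and other regulatory elements are not explicitly listed. Vectors of this backbone family normally drive the insert from a CMV immediate-early promoter, with an upstream T7 promoter, which fits the T7 sequencing primer given for the 5′ end. The backbone name also indicates C-terminal V5 epitope and polyhistidine tags, but the record does not say whether the insert is in frame with them.

The insert, designated VV.Orf239, is a short 288 bp vaccinia virus ORF flanked by intact BamHI sites on both sides, so it can be released with a single enzyme. The name is internal to this ORF library, and the corresponding gene names in the Copenhagen and WR strains are not given in the record but are held in a supplementary spreadsheet for the collection. The plasmid belongs to a genome-wide set of vaccinia ORF clones associated with work to identify poxvirus CD8+ T cell determinants for smallpox vaccine design and characterization. In that setting, individual viral proteins are expressed in mammalian cells to test them as T cell targets. The clone was made for screening and may differ from the canonical reference sequence of the gene, so its sequence should be checked before it is used for anything that depends on an exact coding sequence.
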