Addgene plasmid #12927: DCT.VV.Orf239
Purpose: This plasmid was designed for screening purposes and may contain discrepancies relative to the current canonical GenBank version of the gene.
Depositing lab: Jack Bennink & Jon Yewdell. Depositing organization: National Institute of Allergy and Infectious Diseases (NIAID). Publication: Identification of poxvirus CD8+ T cell determinants to enable rational design and characterization of smallpox vaccines. Tscharke DC, Karupiah G, Zhou J, Palmore T, Irvine KR, Haeryfar SM, Williams S, Sidney J, Sette A, Bennink JR, Yewdell JW. J Exp Med. 2005 January 3; 201(1): 95–104. 10.1084/jem.20041912 PubMed 15623576.
Backbone
  Vector backbone: pcDNA 3.1D V5-His-TOPO
  Backbone manufacturer: Invitrogen
  Backbone size w/o insert (bp): 5514
  Vector type: Mammalian Expression
  Selectable markers: Neomycin (select with G418)
Growth in bacteria
  Bacterial resistance: Ampicillin, 100 μg/mL
  Growth temperature: 37°C
  Growth strain: DH5alpha
  Copy number: High Copy
Gene/Insert
  Gene/Insert name: VV.Orf239
  Species: Vaccinia Virus
  Insert size (bp): 288
  Cloning method: Restriction Enzyme; 5′ cloning site BamHI (not destroyed); 3′ cloning site BamHI (not destroyed)
  Sequencing primers: 5′ Universal T7
Terms and licenses: Academic/Nonprofit Terms; Industry Terms: Not Available to Industry
Depositor comments: Please see the Vaccinia kit page ( https://www.addgene.org/vvorf/ ) for more information. The kit page contains the supplemental VVOrfData spreadsheet, which includes important information about this plasmid. The plasmid and insert names provided here relate only to this library. The name of the ORF (if present) in VACV strain Copenhagen and the name of the ORF (if annotated) in VACV strain WR sequence can be found in VVOrfData spreadsheet. Please note that the amino acid sequence given for each ORF in the spreadsheet may contain some errors. Additionally, changes from the expected sequence may be present in these plasmids. Please see Addgene's quality control sequence and sequencing notes in the VVOrfData spreadsheet before ordering this plasmid.
How to cite: DCT.VV.Orf239 was a gift from Jack Bennink & Jon Yewdell (Addgene plasmid # 12927 ; http://n2t.net/addgene:12927 ; RRID:Addgene_12927)
